Addgene plasmid #117423: pPD_Pnpr-4::G-CaMP6s
Purpose: For Calcium imaging, expression of G-CaMP6 under the expression of a npr-4 promoter (AVA and RIV interneurons)
Depositing lab: Shohei Mitani. Depositing organization: Tokyo Women's Medical University. Publication: OFF-responses of interneurons optimize avoidance behaviors depending on stimulus strength via electrical synapses. Hori S, Oda S, Suehiro Y, Iino Y, Mitani S. PLoS Genet. 2018 Jun 25;14(6):e1007477. doi: 10.1371/journal.pgen.1007477. eCollection 2018 Jun. PGENETICS-D-17-02446 PubMed 29939997.
Backbone
  Vector backbone: pPD95.75
  Vector type: Worm Expression
Growth in bacteria
  Bacterial resistance: Ampicillin, 100 μg/mL
  Growth temperature: 37°C
  Growth strain: DH5alpha
  Copy number: High Copy
Gene/Insert
  Gene/Insert name: G-CaMP6s (alt name: GCaMP6s)
  Insert size (bp): 1353
  Promoter: npr-4
  Cloning method: Unknown
  Sequencing primers: 5′ GTGGTAGGCGAGCTGCACGC
Terms and licenses: Academic/Nonprofit Terms; Industry Terms: Not Available to Industry
How to cite: pPD_Pnpr-4::G-CaMP6s was a gift from Shohei Mitani (Addgene plasmid # 117423 ; http://n2t.net/addgene:117423 ; RRID:Addgene_117423)
