[The description below was written by a language model from this plasmid's Addgene catalogue record and pLannotate feature annotations shown in this document.]
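Description:
pPD_Pnpr-4::G-CaMP6s is a Caenorhabditis elegans expression plasmid built on pPD95.75, one of the standard worm expression backbones. It is maintained in E. coli as a high-copy plasmid: the feature table of the 8,917 nt full sequence shows a ColE1/pUC-type origin and a complete β-lactamase gene with its own promoter, conferring ampicillin resistance. Other bacterial annotations are vestiges of the pUC-derived backbone, including a CAP binding site, lac promoter and lac operator, a remnant of the pUC18/19 multiple cloning site, and short fragments called as lacI, rop, bom and an RSF origin. These fragments are unlikely to play any functional role in the construct.

The payload is the genetically encoded calcium indicator GCaMP6s, a fluorescent-protein-based sensor whose fluorescence reports intracellular calcium. Its coding sequence is annotated on the forward strand, with a length that matches the recorded insert size of about 1.35 kb. According to the record, expression is driven by the npr-4 promoter, which directs it to the AVA and RIV interneurons. The promoter is not annotated in the feature table, but a roughly 4 kb unannotated stretch between the cloning-site remnant and the GCaMP6s coding sequence is where it would be expected to lie. Downstream of the reporter, a short fragment matching C. elegans aex-5 is called. This probably reflects worm genomic sequence carried in the backbone's 3′ region, although the record does not name a 3′ UTR or terminator. The stated use is calcium imaging of neuronal activity in these interneurons in transgenic worms, and the associated study concerns how interneuron responses shape avoidance behaviour.
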