Features (pLannotate 1.2.2; 13 found; start..end, strand, type, name):
     39..172     +  rep_origin     RSF ori (fragment): Plasmids containing the RSF 1030 origin of replication can be propagated in E. coli cells that contain additional plasmids with compatible origins.
    174..266     +  CDS            lacI (fragment): lac repressor; lacI; The lac repressor binds to the lac operator to inhibit transcription in E. coli. This inhibition can be relieved by adding lactose or isopropyl-β-D-thiogalactopyranoside (IPTG).
    279..300     +  protein_bind   CAP binding site: CAP binding activates transcription in the presence of cAMP. E. coli catabolite activator protein
    315..345     +  promoter       lac promoter: promoter for the E. coli lac operon
    353..369     +  protein_bind   lac operator: The lac repressor binds to the lac operator to inhibit transcription in E. coli. This inhibition can be relieved by adding lactose or isopropyl-β-D-thiogalactopyranoside (IPTG). lac repressor encoded by lacI
    523..553     -  misc_feature   MCS (fragment): pUC18/19 multiple cloning site
   4608..5958    +  CDS            GCaMP6s (fragment): improved fluorescent protein-based calcium sensor (Chen et al., 2013)
   6570..6722    +  CDS            aex-5 (fragment): AEX5_CAEEL - Also known as kpc-3 From Caenorhabditis elegans.
   6850..6885    +  CDS            rop (fragment): Rop protein, which maintains plasmids at low copy number; rop
   6987..7086    +  misc_feature   bom (fragment): basis of mobility region from pBR322
   7184..7288    +  promoter       AmpR promoter: bla
   7289..8149    +  CDS            AmpR: β-lactamase; bla; confers resistance to ampicillin, carbenicillin, and related antibiotics
   8320..8908    +  rep_origin     ori: high-copy-number ColE1/pMB1/pBR322/pUC origin of replication
>Addgene plasmid #117423 | pPD_Pnpr-4::G-CaMP6s | addgene full sequence | sequence record 229565 | Addgene NGS Result
AACGCGGCCTTTTTACGGTTCCTGGCCTTTTGCTGGCCTTTTGCTCACATGTTCTTTCCTGCGTTATCCC
CTGATTCTGTGGATAACCGTATTACCGCCTTTGAGTGAGCTGATACCGCTCGCCGCAGCCGAACGACCGA
GCGCAGCGAGTCAGTGAGCGAGGAAGCGGAAGAGCGCCCAATACGCAAACCGCCTCTCCCCGCGCGTTGG
CCGATTCATTAATGCAGCTGGCACGACAGGTTTCCCGACTGGAAAGCGGGCAGTGAGCGCAACGCAATTA
ATGTGAGTTAGCTCACTCATTAGGCACCCCAGGCTTTACACTTTATGCTTCCGGCTCGTATGTTGTGTGG
AATTGTGAGCGGATAACAATTTCACACAGGAAACAGCTATGACCATGATTACGCCAAGCTGTAAGTTTAA
ACATGATCTTACTAACTAACTATTCTCATTTAAATTTTCAGAGCTTAAAAATGGCTGAAATCACTCACAA
CGATGGATACGCTAACAACTTGGAAATGAAATAAGCTTGCATGCCTGCAGGTCGACTCTAGAGTTCTCTA
AAGGCACTAACCGTTTAACATAAATGCAAATCAATTCAAACAAAAACCAAATGTTTGTACTATAGGTTTT
TGAAAAAAAACTTGAAAATTTTAGTCATTGTACAAAAAACATCATGACATCAGTATTCTGCTATTCAGCT
AAGATTCTTGTTGTCGTCATTTGATGTATCCGTTCGTCGGTGCAGGACTTCCACATGGCGCAGTCGAAAC
CATGTTAATCTCTGAAGTCAAATGGTCTAAGAATTCACAGTATAGACAGACTGCAGGTGTAAACTTATCC
TATATATCACCCAAGACGTATTACCTTGTCAGACTGCATTTACACAAGTAATCCCACTTATTATATGATG
TCACGCGTTATAAAACGGAAGCTTACTTATTGTGGAACAGGTGGAATACTCAAAAACATTGAAAATTCTT
ACAATTTCTAAGTAAAAACCTTATGAATGTTTTGTACGTATTATTATTCCCATTCTTCCATTTAGTTGTC
AGTTTTTCATTGCTCGGGAAGATTTGCATAAATATCGCCATTGACCAGTCTACTCCCCAGTTTTTTGATC
ATGATTTTTCACAACAATGATCAATCAAATAAACATCATATCATCTTATCCCGATTAAGCGCCCTCGCAA
TTTTATTGCCTCATCTTCTTAATAATAGAAACCATATGCTCATTTTTGGCTTAGTTTTTGCTCAGTTCAA
TTTTCCTTATTCCATCGTAAGCGTTAAGTCTAGAAGGCTTTTTGTTATTCACTTTTTTTCTTTGCTTTTT
ACTTTTCTCTTTCTTCACGAGACAAATATTGGTATTATTGCTCATCTCTCTACTAATAAAACTCAACAAT
TTCGTTGAAACTTGGTCTCTAGAGTTTGATGAGTTGTTTGTGTTATTTTTGATCTAAATTTTCAATTTTG
TGGAAGTAAGGCTTGCAAGATAGACAAAGACAACAAGAAAATAAACGAAGGGATTGAGGAAGAATAAACT
GAAATGATCATGGTTAAGAAAATAGGAAGAAAATAGAAGAAGAGCGGCCGGCTCACTAGGTTAAATTATT
TTTGTGCTTGTTGTGGGGAGCGTTGAGTAAGACCTAGAGCAAGGAACGCGGTTAGCAATCCCTGCCGTTT
CCAAATCTCCAGAGACTATGCGAAATTCAGAAGACACGGGACATCAAGACAGATAGGTACGGAGTAAGAC
CTTCAAATTGTTTCTTCTCTTCTTGATTACTCTCTTGCTCCTCTCTCGTCCATTGTGCTCTTTCCCACAC
ACTGAGCAAAAGCATCGTCATTGTGGAAAGTGAGCTTGATGTGGTTGGCTCAAACATCTGACCAGCTAGA
CTTGTCACTTGTAAGATATCACATCGCACTTCCCAATTAATCTTAAAATCCGCTTGACTCATTTATTTTT
GAATTCGTTTTTGTTTGAAATTGTAAACTTCGGAATAGTTCCAGACCGATTCAGAACTAGTATGATCACC
TATGAAACGTGATTTCTGAAATATTCTTACTTTTTTCTAGACAACTCAAGATCTCGATCGGCCAAAATTG
TGTTATCCTCGTAATCATCATAACCATTTCCGATATTCTGATCACAACGGCTTTCTTTCGAATCTAGTAC
GTCTCACGTACAACTGCCCACAAACGATTTCCATGAAACTGATAAATAATTAAAGACTTTGGACTTACCA
AGAGTTCAAACAGGTTTTATTTCGTTTTCTATTTTTGAAAAAAAAATCATTCCAGTTGGACGACAAAAAC
AGTTGTAGAACTTTAATAATAATATTTATTCTTGACACAAAAAAACTTATCGTATTTGTAAGGGGAAAAT
AGACCCATAATTAACAACGTTTCTATTAGTTATGCATTTTACTGTACTCATGATATTACTCCAATAACAA
ATAATTTATCTGAAATAGCACTTTTCTCCTTCTCCCTGTGCTCCAATACAGTCCAGACACATATTAATTT
TCAACACCACATCACGCACATCTTCCATAGGAAATTAAAAAAAAAATACATTAGACTTCCTATTCATATC
AAATATTTCACATCATAATATTTTTGTTTGCTCATTTTTCAACACTTTTCTGATTCATTTTATTTTTGTA
CGTTACGATACCTACATCAGTTATTTTTCACCTGCCGTCACTTATTTTAGATATTCCTTAATTTTGACTA
CGTATTACTCATTGTTAACATTTCTGATATTTGTATACTCAAAGCCATTTGGAAAGAATCAGAACAGTGA
TTTCAGTTTTGATGCTGGCCAACTAGTTGAATAACGTGATGAGGACCATTGAGTAATTAGAGAAAACATG
TTTACGAATATAGTCGGCTAAATTGAGAAAAATACCTAAATAACTGGCAATAAGCTCAGAACTGAAAAAC
AAAAAATTGCTAACCATCCCGTGAATTTTTGATGTGTGCCTGTCTATGCCGTCATGTTCATCTCATGTGC
TTTGTTTTCAATCCCTGGTCTCTTGTAATTTTTCTTTTAAAAAGAAGTCTGCTATTCGTGACAAATTAAA
ATTGAAAATTCATATATCTTTAGAGTATAGCCGTTTTGAGTCAGCAACAAACAATTAGGTGCCACTTCCG
GGACAGGCACCTCTGAAATAAAAGGAATAAGAAAATAGTGAGATATTCCCCCCTCACTGATCAAACTTCT
TTTTTTCCCTTTACTACGTTTACCTATATTTTTATTCTGTTAGTTTGGTCGAAAATTGGTGGAGGATGTC
TAGAATTTGCAGGATACAAATTGAGACTAAAGAAAATTGAATTTCTTCAAGTCTTCTCGATTTCTTGATT
TCTAGTAAAGCTTCCTTTGTAACTACTGTAATAGTTAGTGAGAATAATTAAATTTTGGCGCCTGCCAGTC
ATTTCTAGTGAACAAATATAACATCAATACTTTGAAATCTAATTTTCTAAGTAGCTCGGGTAATTTTTTT
GTTCACATCACTCCTTACAACACAACTTTCTTCAAAAATTTCACGTCTATATTTAGTTTCAATTTTTCAA
AGGTTGAAGGCGTCTAGACTTCGATGAATACCAAAATTAAAGCAATCATAGTTTTTTAGGTAAAGTTTAT
GAATCTGCAAAGTCATACTATAAAACTGATCTTAGAAATTTTTCTTGCAGATTTTATCTTAATATTTCAA
AAAACATCGTTATGTTCCCATTTTGATTTTTGGTGTAATGGTCGTGTTTCTACGAACAAAAACGGAGACA
CCCCCAAAAATTTTTGAGATGCTGTTTTTGAAAATAATAAAGGCAGCTGTCAGCTTTATTCATTTTTCTG
AAAAACAATTCACTGTCATTTTGAGCTAATAGCTGCAAAACCAACAAACGTAAAAACTCAGAAAGCATTC
AAAAATCGTAAAACTTGAGTTTTTCTCAAGAAATACGATTAAGATTACTGTAGACAAATTTATAGTAAAT
TGAATTAAAGTGTAATTTGATAAATGCATGACTTTCTCAGATTTATTCATTTTCCACATATAAACTCTAA
TTGAATACTAGGAACTGTGTATGAGTATATCATTTGTTGAAATGCTACATTTTTCTGTTAGTCTAGATTT
TTTAACGAGTTTGTGTCTTGGTAATTGTCGTGTGTATTCATTGTTCACAGCTTCTAATAGGAAAGGGTTA
TTTTCAAAAAACGTTCTGTACTTCGCTGGTAGGAGTACTGTAGTTTTACTATTTTTTTTTATATAACAGA
ACTATTTGTTTCTGCTTTGAAAGCATAATTCGAATAATTACGTAGGATTCAATTTTTCTTGATACTCATT
TTCTTTTTTGTCTAACCATTTCATTCTGACACATAAATTACCAATAACAGATTGATTGTCTGTACTTTAT
GTTATTTTCCTTTCAATATTTTTCCTCTCTCTTATTTCTAAAAGCGGAAATGAAAAACGACTCTGAGAAT
TAATTTTCTTCATTTCTTCTGTAGGCGTAACTGCACTTTCTGGGATTTCTTTTTGCTGTCATAATACGGG
AGTATATTTTTTTAGAGGAATATAAAACTTTTAATTTCTATTTCAGAGGATCCAAAAATGGGTTCTCATC
ATCATCATCATCATGGTATGGCTAGCATGACTGGTGGACAGCAAATGGGTCGGGATCTGTACGACGATGA
CGATAAGGATCTCGCCACCATGGTCGACTCATCACGTCGTAAGTGGAATAAGACAGGTCACGCAGTCAGA
GCTATAGGTCGGCTGAGCTCACTCGAGAACGTCTATATCAAGGCCGACAAGCAGAAGAACGGCATCAAGG
CGAACTTCCACATCCGCCACAACATCGAGGACGGCGGCGTGCAGCTCGCCTACCACTACCAGCAGAACAC
CCCCATCGGCGACGGCCCCGTGCTGCTGCCCGACAACCACTACCTGAGCGTGCAGTCCAAACTTTCGAAA
GACCCCAACGAGAAGCGCGATCACATGGTCCTGCTGGAGTTCGTGACCGCCGCCGGGATCACTCTCGGCA
TGGACGAGCTGTACAAGGGCGGTACCGGAGGGAGCATGGTGAGCAAGGGCGAGGAGCTGTTCACCGGGGT
GGTGCCCATCCTGGTCGAGCTGGACGGCGACGTAAACGGCCACAAGTTCAGCGTGTCCGGCGAGGGTGAG
GGCGATGCCACCTACGGCAAGCTGACCCTGAAGTTCATCTGCACCACCGGCAAGCTGCCCGTGCCCTGGC
CCACCCTCGTGACCACCCTGACCTACGGCGTGCAGTGCTTCAGCCGCTACCCCGACCACATGAAGCAGCA
CGACTTCTTCAAGTCCGCCATGCCCGAAGGCTACATCCAGGAGCGCACCATCTTCTTCAAGGACGACGGC
AACTACAAGACCCGCGCCGAGGTGAAGTTCGAGGGCGACACCCTGGTGAACCGCATCGAGCTGAAGGGCA
TCGACTTCAAGGAGGACGGCAACATCCTGGGGCACAAGCTGGAGTACAACCTGCCGGACCAACTGACTGA
AGAGCAGATCGCAGAATTTAAAGAGGCTTTCTCCCTATTTGACAAGGACGGGGATGGGACAATAACAACC
AAGGAGCTGGGGACGGTGATGCGGTCTCTGGGGCAGAACCCCACAGAAGCAGAGCTGCAGGACATGATCA
ATGAAGTAGATGCCGACGGTGACGGCACAATCGACTTCCCTGAGTTCCTGACAATGATGGCAAGAAAAAT
GAAATACAGGGACACGGAAGAAGAAATTAGAGAAGCGTTCGGTGTGTTTGATAAGGATGGCAATGGCTAC
ATCAGTGCAGCAGAGCTTCGCCACGTGATGACAAACCTTGGAGAGAAGTTAACAGATGAAGAGGTTGATG
AAATGATCAGGGAAGCAGACATCGATGGGGATGGTCAGGTAAACTACGAAGAGTTTGTACAAATGATGAC
AGCGAAGTAAGCGGAATTCCAACTGAGCGCCGGTCGCTACCATTACCAACTTGTCTGGTGTCAAAAATAA
TAGGGGCCGCTGTCATCAGAGTAAGTTTAAACTGAGTTCTACTAACTAACGAGTAATATTTAAATTTTCA
GCATCTCGCGCCCGTGCCTCTGACTTCTAAGTCCAATTACTCTTCAACATCCCTACATGCTCTTTCTCCC
TGTGCTCCCACCCCCTATTTTTGTTATTATCAAAAAACTTCTCTTAATTTCTTTGTTTTTTAGCTTCTTT
TAAGTCACCTCTAACAATGAAATTGTGTAGATTCAAAAATAGAATTAATTCGTAATAAAAAGTCGAAAAA
AATTGTGCTCCCTCCCCCCATTAATAATAATTCTATCCCAAAATCTACACAATGTTCTGTGTACACTTCT
TATGTTTTTTACTTCTGATAAATTTTTTTGAAACATCATAGAAAAAACCGCACACAAAATACCTTATCAT
ATGTTACGTTTCAGTTTATGACCGCAATTTTTATTTCTTCGCACGTCTGGGCCTCTCATGACGTCAAATC
ATGCTCATCGTGAAAAAGTTTTGGAGTATTTTTGGAATTTTTCAATCAAGTGAAAGTTTATGAAATTAAT
TTTCCTGCTTTTGCTTTTTGGGGTTTCCCCTATTGTTTGTCAAGATTTCGAGGACGGCGTTTTTCTTGCT
AAAATCACAAGTATTGATGAGCACGATGCAAGAAAGATCGGAAGAAGGTTTGGGTTTGAGGCTCAGTGGA
AGGTGAGTAGAAGTTGATAATTTGAAAGTGGAGTAGTGTCTATGGGGTTTTTGCCTTAAATGACAGAATA
CATTCCCAATATACCAAACATAACTGTTTCCTACTAGTCGGCCGTACGGGCCCTTTCGTCTCGCGCGTTT
CGGTGATGACGGTGAAAACCTCTGACACATGCAGCTCCCGGAGACGGTCACAGCTTGTCTGTAAGCGGAT
GCCGGGAGCAGACAAGCCCGTCAGGGCGCGTCAGCGGGTGTTGGCGGGTGTCGGGGCTGGCTTAACTATG
CGGCATCAGAGCAGATTGTACTGAGAGTGCACCATATGCGGTGTGAAATACCGCACAGATGCGTAAGGAG
AAAATACCGCATCAGGCGGCCTTAAGGGCCTCGTGATACGCCTATTTTTATAGGTTAATGTCATGATAAT
AATGGTTTCTTAGACGTCAGGTGGCACTTTTCGGGGAAATGTGCGCGGAACCCCTATTTGTTTATTTTTC
TAAATACATTCAAATATGTATCCGCTCATGAGACAATAACCCTGATAAATGCTTCAATAATATTGAAAAA
GGAAGAGTATGAGTATTCAACATTTCCGTGTCGCCCTTATTCCCTTTTTTGCGGCATTTTGCCTTCCTGT
TTTTGCTCACCCAGAAACGCTGGTGAAAGTAAAAGATGCTGAAGATCAGTTGGGTGCACGAGTGGGTTAC
ATCGAACTGGATCTCAACAGCGGTAAGATCCTTGAGAGTTTTCGCCCCGAAGAACGTTTTCCAATGATGA
GCACTTTTAAAGTTCTGCTATGTGGCGCGGTATTATCCCGTATTGACGCCGGGCAAGAGCAACTCGGTCG
CCGCATACACTATTCTCAGAATGACTTGGTTGAGTACTCACCAGTCACAGAAAAGCATCTTACGGATGGC
ATGACAGTAAGAGAATTATGCAGTGCTGCCATAACCATGAGTGATAACACTGCGGCCAACTTACTTCTGA
CAACGATCGGAGGACCGAAGGAGCTAACCGCTTTTTTGCACAACATGGGGGATCATGTAACTCGCCTTGA
TCGTTGGGAACCGGAGCTGAATGAAGCCATACCAAACGACGAGCGTGACACCACGATGCCTGTAGCAATG
GCAACAACGTTGCGCAAACTATTAACTGGCGAACTACTTACTCTAGCTTCCCGGCAACAATTAATAGACT
GGATGGAGGCGGATAAAGTTGCAGGACCACTTCTGCGCTCGGCCCTTCCGGCTGGCTGGTTTATTGCTGA
TAAATCTGGAGCCGGTGAGCGTGGGTCTCGCGGTATCATTGCAGCACTGGGGCCAGATGGTAAGCCCTCC
CGTATCGTAGTTATCTACACGACGGGGAGTCAGGCAACTATGGATGAACGAAATAGACAGATCGCTGAGA
TAGGTGCCTCACTGATTAAGCATTGGTAACTGTCAGACCAAGTTTACTCATATATACTTTAGATTGATTT
AAAACTTCATTTTTAATTTAAAAGGATCTAGGTGAAGATCCTTTTTGATAATCTCATGACCAAAATCCCT
TAACGTGAGTTTTCGTTCCACTGAGCGTCAGACCCCGTAGAAAAGATCAAAGGATCTTCTTGAGATCCTT
TTTTTCTGCGCGTAATCTGCTGCTTGCAAACAAAAAAACCACCGCTACCAGCGGTGGTTTGTTTGCCGGA
TCAAGAGCTACCAACTCTTTTTCCGAAGGTAACTGGCTTCAGCAGAGCGCAGATACCAAATACTGTTCTT
CTAGTGTAGCCGTAGTTAGGCCACCACTTCAAGAACTCTGTAGCACCGCCTACATACCTCGCTCTGCTAA
TCCTGTTACCAGTGGCTGCTGCCAGTGGCGATAAGTCGTGTCTTACCGGGTTGGACTCAAGACGATAGTT
ACCGGATAAGGCGCAGCGGTCGGGCTGAACGGGGGGTTCGTGCACACAGCCCAGCTTGGAGCGAACGACC
TACACCGAACTGAGATACCTACAGCGTGAGCTATGAGAAAGCGCCACGCTTCCCGAAGGGAGAAAGGCGG
ACAGGTATCCGGTAAGCGGCAGGGTCGGAACAGGAGAGCGCACGAGGGAGCTTCCAGGGGGAAACGCCTG
GTATCTTTATAGTCCTGTCGGGTTTCGCCACCTCTGACTTGAGCGTCGATTTTTGTGATGCTCGTCAGGG
GGGCGGAGCCTATGGAAAAACGCCAGC
