>Addgene plasmid #117423 | pPD_Pnpr-4::G-CaMP6s | depositor partial sequence | sequence record 221645 | G-CaMP6s gene
ATGGGTTCTCATCATCATCATCATCATGGTATGGCTAGCATGACTGGTGGACAGCAAATGGGTCGGGATC
TGTACGACGATGACGATAAGGATCTCGCCACCATGGTCGACTCATCACGTCGTAAGTGGAATAAGACAGG
TCACGCAGTCAGAGCTATAGGTCGGCTGAGCTCACTCGAGAACGTCTATATCAAGGCCGACAAGCAGAAG
AACGGCATCAAGGCGAACTTCCACATCCGCCACAACATCGAGGACGGCGGCGTGCAGCTCGCCTACCACT
ACCAGCAGAACACCCCCATCGGCGACGGCCCCGTGCTGCTGCCCGACAACCACTACCTGAGCGTGCAGTC
CAAACTTTCGAAAGACCCCAACGAGAAGCGCGATCACATGGTCCTGCTGGAGTTCGTGACCGCCGCCGGG
ATCACTCTCGGCATGGACGAGCTGTACAAGGGCGGTACCGGAGGGAGCATGGTGAGCAAGGGCGAGGAGC
TGTTCACCGGGGTGGTGCCCATCCTGGTCGAGCTGGACGGCGACGTAAACGGCCACAAGTTCAGCGTGTC
CGGCGAGGGTGAGGGCGATGCCACCTACGGCAAGCTGACCCTGAAGTTCATCTGCACCACCGGCAAGCTG
CCCGTGCCCTGGCCCACCCTCGTGACCACCCTGACCTACGGCGTGCAGTGCTTCAGCCGCTACCCCGACC
ACATGAAGCAGCACGACTTCTTCAAGTCCGCCATGCCCGAAGGCTACATCCAGGAGCGCACCATCTTCTT
CAAGGACGACGGCAACTACAAGACCCGCGCCGAGGTGAAGTTCGAGGGCGACACCCTGGTGAACCGCATC
GAGCTGAAGGGCATCGACTTCAAGGAGGACGGCAACATCCTGGGGCACAAGCTGGAGTACAACCTGCCGG
ACCAACTGACTGAAGAGCAGATCGCAGAATTTAAAGAGGCTTTCTCCCTATTTGACAAGGACGGGGATGG
GACAATAACAACCAAGGAGCTGGGGACGGTGATGCGGTCTCTGGGGCAGAACCCCACAGAAGCAGAGCTG
CAGGACATGATCAATGAAGTAGATGCCGACGGTGACGGCACAATCGACTTCCCTGAGTTCCTGACAATGA
TGGCAAGAAAAATGAAATACAGGGACACGGAAGAAGAAATTAGAGAAGCGTTCGGTGTGTTTGATAAGGA
TGGCAATGGCTACATCAGTGCAGCAGAGCTTCGCCACGTGATGACAAACCTTGGAGAGAAGTTAACAGAT
GAAGAGGTTGATGAAATGATCAGGGAAGCAGACATCGATGGGGATGGTCAGGTAAACTACGAAGAGTTTG
TACAAATGATGACAGCGAAGTGA
